>Addgene plasmid #145596 | pGBW-m4046895 | addgene full sequence | sequence record 300253 | Addgene NGS Result
GATCTCGATCCCGCGAAATTAATACGACTCACTATAGGGGAATTGTGAGCGGATAACAATTCCCCTCTAG
AAATAATTTTGTTTAACTTTAAGAAGGAGACTCTTCTATGGGTTTTAGAAAAATGGCATTCCCATCTGGT
AAAGTTGAGGGTTGTATGGTACAAGTAACTTGTGGTACAACTACACTTAACGGTCTTTGGCTTGATGACG
TAGTTTACTGTCCAAGACATGTGATCTGCACCTCTGAAGACATGCTTAACCCTAATTATGAAGATTTACT
CATTCGTAAGTCTAATCATAATTTCTTGGTACAGGCTGGTAATGTTCAACTCAGGGTTATTGGACATTCT
ATGCAAAATTGTGTACTTAAGCTTAAGGTTGATACAGCCAATCCTAAGACACCTAAGTATAAGTTTGTTC
GCATTCAACCAGGACAGACTTTTTCAGTGTTAGCTTGTTACAATGGTTCACCATCTGGTGTTTACCAATG
TGCTATGAGGCCCAATTTCACTATTAAGGGTTCATTCCTTAATGGTTCATGTGGTAGTGTTGGTTTTAAC
ATAGATTATGACTGTGTCTCTTTTTGTTACATGCACCATATGGAATTACCAACTGGAGTTCATGCTGGCA
CAGACTTAGAAGGTAACTTTTATGGACCTTTTGTTGACAGGCAAACAGCACAAGCAGCTGGTACGGACAC
AACTATTACAGTTAATGTTTTAGCTTGGTTGTACGCTGCTGTTATAAATGGAGACAGGTGGTTTCTCAAT
CGATTTACCACAACTCTTAATGACTTTAACCTTGTGGCTATGAAGTACAATTATGAACCTCTAACACAAG
ACCATGTTGACATACTAGGACCTCTTTCTGCTCAAACTGGAATTGCCGTTTTAGATATGTGTGCTTCATT
AAAAGAATTACTGCAAAATGGTATGAATGGACGTACCATATTGGGTAGTGCTTTATTAGAAGATGAATTT
ACACCTTTTGATGTTGTTAGACAATGCTCAGGTGTTACTTTCGAGAACCTGTACTTTCAAAGCTGGAGCC
ATCCGCAGTTTGAAAAATAACCGGCTTATCGGTCAGTTTCACCTGATTTACGTAAAAACCCGCTTCGGCG
GGTTTTTGCTTTTGGAGGGGCAGAAAGATGAATGACTGTCCACGACGCTATACCCAAAAGAAAAAGCTTG
AGATCCTTTTTTTCTGCGCGTAATCTGCTGCTTGCAAACAAAAAAACCACCGCTACCAGCGGTGGTTTGT
TTGCCGGATCAAGAGCTACCAACTCTTTTTCCGAAGGTAACTGGCTTCAGCAGAGCGCAGATACCAAATA
CTGTTCTTCTAGTGTAGCCGTAGTTAGGCCACCACTTCAAGAACTCTGTAGCACCGCCTACATACCTCGC
TCTGCTAATCCTGTTACCAGTGGCTGCTGCCAGTGGCGATAAGTCGTGTCTTACCGGGTTGGACTCAAGA
CGATAGTTACCGGATAAGGCGCAGCGGTCGGGCTGAACGGGGGGTTCGTGCACACAGCCCAGCTTGGAGC
GAACGACCTACACCGAACTGAGATACCTACAGCGTGAGCTATGAGAAAGCGCCACGCTTCCCGAAGGGAG
AAAGGCGGACAGGTATCCGGTAAGCGGCAGGGTCGGAACAGGAGAGCGCACGAGGGAGCTTCCAGGGGGA
AACGCCTGGTATCTTTATAGTCCTGTCGGGTTTCGCCACCTCTGACTTGAGCGTCGATTTTTGTGATGCT
CGTCAGGGGGGCGGAGCCTATGGAAATTGATCGGGCACGTAAGAGGTTCCAACTTTCACCATAATGAAAT
AAGATCACTACCGGGCGTATTTTTTGAGTTATCGAGATTTTCAGGAGCTAAGGAAGCTAAAATGGAGAAA
AAAATCACTGGATATACCACCGTTGATATATCCCAATGGCATCGTAAAGAACATTTTGAGGCATTTCAGT
CAGTTGCTCAATGTACCTATAACCAGACCGTTCAGCTGGATATTACGGCCTTTTTAAAGACCGTAAAGAA
AAATAAGCACAAGTTTTATCCGGCCTTTATTCACATTCTTGCCCGCCTGATGAATGCTCATCCGGAATTT
CGTATGGCAATGAAAGACGGTGAGCTGGTGATATGGGATAGTGTTCACCCTTGTTACACCGTTTTCCATG
AGCAAACTGAAACGTTTTCATCGCTCTGGAGTGAATACCACGACGATTTCCGGCAGTTTCTACACATATA
TTCGCAAGATGTGGCGTGTTACGGTGAAAACCTGGCCTATTTCCCTAAAGGGTTTATTGAGAATATGTTT
TTCGTTTCAGCCAATCCCTGGGTGAGTTTCACCAGTTTTGATTTAAACGTGGCCAATATGGACAACTTCT
TCGCCCCCGTTTTCACCATGGGCAAATATTATACGCAAGGCGACAAGGTGCTGATGCCGCTGGCGATTCA
GGTTCATCATGCCGTTTGTGATGGCTTCCATGTCGGCAGAATGCTTAATGAATTACAACAGTACTGCGAT
GAGTGGCAGGGCGGGGCGTAATTTGATATCGAGCTCGCTTGGACTCCTGTTGATAGATCCAGTAATGACC
TCAGAACTCCATCTGGATTTGTTCAGAACGCTCGGTTGCCGCCGGGCGTTTTTTATTGGTCATC
Features (pLannotate 1.2.2; 8 found; start..end, strand, type, name):
     20..38      +  promoter       T7 promoter: promoter for bacteriophage T7 RNA polymerase
     39..63      +  protein_bind   lac operator: The lac repressor binds to the lac operator to inhibit transcription in E. coli. This inhibition can be relieved by adding lactose or isopropyl-β-D-thiogalactopyranoside (IPTG). lac repressor encoded by lacI
     78..100     +  RBS            RBS: efficient ribosome binding site from bacteriophage T7 gene 10 (Olins and Rangwala, 1989)
    111..1025    +  CDS            R1A_SARS2 (fragment): Experimental evidence at protein level: Swiss-Prot protein existence level 1. [Non-structural protein 10]: Plays a pivotal role in viral transcription by stimulating both nsp14 3'-5' exoribonuclease and nsp16 2'-O-methyltransferase activities. Therefore plays an essential role in viral mRNAs cap methylation. From Severe acute respiratory syndrome coronavirus 2 (2019-nCoV) (SARS-CoV-2).
   1188..1776    +  rep_origin     ori: high-copy-number ColE1/pMB1/pBR322/pUC origin of replication
   1784..1881    +  promoter       cat promoter: promoter of the E. coli cat gene encoding chloramphenicol acetyltransferase
   1882..2538    +  CDS            cat: CAT_ECOLX - Experimental evidence at protein level: Swiss-Prot protein existence level 1. This enzyme is an effector of chloramphenicol resistance in bacteria. From Escherichia coli. This protein is used as a marker in many commonly used cloning vectors, such as pACYC184.
   2612..2646    +  terminator     lambda t0 terminator: minimal transcription terminator from phage lambda (Scholtissek and Grosse, 1987)
