[The description below was written by a language model from this plasmid's Addgene catalogue record and pLannotate feature annotations shown in this document.]
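Description:
pGBW-m4046895 is a compact bacterial expression plasmid (about 2.65 kb in the sequenced record) for producing the SARS-CoV-2 3C-like proteinase, the main protease released from the ORF1ab replicase polyprotein. The minimal backbone carries little beyond a high-copy ColE1/pUC-type origin of replication and a chloramphenicol acetyltransferase (cat) gene driven by its own promoter. The plasmid is therefore maintained in E. coli cloning strains such as DH5alpha under chloramphenicol selection. A phage lambda t0 terminator lies downstream of the resistance cassette.

The expression unit is a T7 promoter followed directly by a lac operator, then the strong ribosome binding site from T7 gene 10 and an ATG start codon. Transcription thus depends on a host that supplies T7 RNA polymerase. It is repressed by lac repressor and can be relieved with IPTG, but no lacI gene is annotated on the plasmid, so repressor would have to come from the host. The wild-type protease coding region of roughly 0.9 kb is detected in the feature table as a fragment of the SARS-CoV-2 replicase polyprotein 1a. The nsp10-related text in that annotation is generic wording for the polyprotein entry and does not describe this insert. According to the catalogue entry, the backbone adds a C-terminal TEV-cleavable Strep-tag II, which would allow affinity purification and later tag removal. This tag is not annotated separately in the feature table, and no terminator is annotated directly after the coding sequence. The construct suits recombinant production of the protease in E. coli, though the record states no purpose beyond bacterial expression.
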