Addgene plasmid #145596: pGBW-m4046895
Purpose: Bacterial Expression plasmid for SARS-CoV-2 3C-like proteinase
Depositing lab: Ginkgo Bioworks & Benjie Chen. Depositing organization: Ginkgo Bioworks.
Backbone
  Vector backbone: ori-013 - marker | cmR
  Backbone size w/o insert (bp): 1462
  Vector type: Bacterial Expression
Growth in bacteria
  Bacterial resistance: Chloramphenicol, 25 μg/mL
  Growth temperature: 30°C
  Growth strain: DH5alpha
  Copy number: High Copy
Gene/Insert
  Gene/Insert name: SARS-CoV-2 3C-like proteinase
  Species: Escherichia coli str. K-12 substr. MG1655; Severe acute respiratory syndrome coronavirus 2
  Insert size (bp): 911
  Mutation: wt
  Entrez Gene: ORF1ab (a.k.a. GU280_gp01)
  Promoter: Promoter | pT7 ; Operator | lacO ; RBS | T7_rbs ; Start Codon | ATG
  Tag / fusion protein: Cleavable TEV;StrepII (C terminal on backbone)
  Cloning method: Unknown
Resource information
  A portion of this plasmid was derived from a plasmid made by: GinkgoBioworks
Depositor comments: NCBI Reference Sequence: YP_009725301.1
How to cite: pGBW-m4046895 was a gift from Ginkgo Bioworks & Benjie Chen (Addgene plasmid # 145596 ; http://n2t.net/addgene:145596 ; RRID:Addgene_145596)
